Addgene plasmid #174120: pAT15482_ABE8e
Purpose: Expresses ABE8e with an EF1a promoter
Depositing lab: Ervin Welker. Depositing organization: HUN-REN Research Centre for Natural Sciences. Publication: BEAR reveals that increased fidelity variants can successfully reduce the mismatch tolerance of adenine but not cytosine base editors. Talas A, Simon DA, Kulcsar PI, Varga E, Krausz SL, Welker E. Nat Commun. 2021 Nov 3;12(1):6353. doi: 10.1038/s41467-021-26461-y. PubMed 34732717.
Backbone
  Vector backbone: pUC19
  Vector type: Mammalian Expression, CRISPR
Growth in bacteria
  Bacterial resistance: Ampicillin, 100 μg/mL
  Growth temperature: 37°C
  Growth strain: DH5alpha
  Copy number: High Copy
Gene/Insert
  Gene/Insert name: eABE
  Species: Synthetic
  Promoter: EF1-a
  Tag / fusion protein: SV40 NLS (N terminal on insert); Nucleoplasmin NLS (C terminal on insert)
  Cloning method: Gibson Cloning
  Sequencing primers: 5′ ATTGTCTCATGAGCGGA
Terms and licenses: Academic/Nonprofit Terms; Industry Terms: Not Available to Industry
How to cite: pAT15482_ABE8e was a gift from Ervin Welker (Addgene plasmid # 174120 ; http://n2t.net/addgene:174120 ; RRID:Addgene_174120)
