[The description below was written by a language model from this plasmid's Addgene catalogue record and pLannotate feature annotations shown in this document.]
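Description:
pAT15482_ABE8e is a 7.1 kb mammalian expression plasmid built on a pUC19 backbone that delivers the adenine base editor ABE8e for CRISPR-based genome editing. In bacteria it is maintained at high copy number through the ColE1/pUC-type origin of replication and selected with ampicillin via the β-lactamase (AmpR) gene and its native bla promoter. Both of these elements lie on the strand opposite to the editor cassette.

The payload, recorded as the synthetic insert "eABE", is a single open reading frame driven by the EF-1α promoter, which the feature table annotates as the compact core promoter of human elongation factor 1α. The cassette is terminated by the bovine growth hormone polyadenylation signal. The coding region begins with a domain matching E. coli TadA, the tRNA adenosine deaminase from which the evolved deaminase of adenine base editors is derived. This is followed by Streptococcus pyogenes Cas9, which the annotation software reports as overlapping N- and C-terminal segments that together cover one continuous Cas9 sequence. The record does not list the specific Cas9 or TadA mutations. According to the catalogue entry, the fusion carries an SV40 nuclear localisation signal at the N terminus and a nucleoplasmin NLS at the C terminus to direct the editor to the nucleus, although these short motifs are not separately annotated in the feature table.

No guide RNA cassette, reporter or mammalian selection marker is annotated, so the targeting sgRNA would presumably be supplied from a separate construct. Guided to a target site, an editor of this kind deaminates adenosine to inosine, giving A•T to G•C conversions without a double-strand break. The associated publication concerns the mismatch tolerance of adenine and cytosine base editors and the effect of increased-fidelity variants on it.
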