Features (pLannotate 1.2.2; 8 found; start..end, strand, type, name):
     82..293     +  promoter       EF-1α core promoter: core promoter for human elongation factor EF-1α
    376..867     +  CDS            tadA: TADA_ECOLI - Also known as yfhC. Experimental evidence at protein level: Swiss-Prot protein existence level 1. Catalyzes the deamination of adenosine to inosine at the wobble position 34 of tRNA(Arg2). Essential for cell viability. From Escherichia coli (strain K12).
    970..2685    +  CDS            Cas9(N): N-terminal portion of Streptococcus pyogenes Cas9 (Zetsche et al., 2015)
   2572..5070    +  CDS            Cas9(C): C-terminal portion of Streptococcus pyogenes Cas9 (Zetsche et al., 2015)
   5152..5263    +  polyA_signal   bGH poly(A) signal: bovine growth hormone polyadenylation signal
   5424..6012    -  rep_origin     ori: high-copy-number ColE1/pMB1/pBR322/pUC origin of replication
   6183..7043    -  CDS            AmpR: β-lactamase; bla; confers resistance to ampicillin, carbenicillin, and related antibiotics
   7044..7148    -  promoter       AmpR promoter: bla
>Addgene plasmid #174120 | pAT15482_ABE8e | addgene full sequence | sequence record 348461 | Addgene NGS Result
ACATTTCCCCGAAAAGTGCCACCTGACGTCCAGCAGAGATCCACTTTGGCGCCGGCTCGAGTGGCTCCGG
TGCCCGTCAGTGGGCAGAGCGCACATCGCCCACAGTCCCCGAGAAGTTGGGGGGAGGGGTCGGCAATTGA
ACCGGTGCCTAGAGAAGGTGGCGCGGGGTAAACTGGGAAAGTGATGTCGTGTACTGGCTCCGCCTTTTTC
CCGAGGGTGGGGGAGAACCGTATATAAGTGCAGTAGTCGCCGTGAACGTTCTTTTTCGCAACGGGTTTGC
CGCCAGAACACAGGTGTCGTGACGCGGGATCCGCCACCATGAAACGGACAGCCGACGGAAGCGAGTTCGA
GTCACCAAAGAAGAAGCGGAAAGTCTCTGAGGTGGAGTTTTCCCACGAGTACTGGATGAGACATGCCCTG
ACCCTGGCCAAGAGGGCACGGGATGAGAGGGAGGTGCCTGTGGGAGCCGTGCTGGTGCTGAACAATAGAG
TGATCGGCGAGGGCTGGAACAGAGCCATCGGCCTGCACGACCCAACAGCCCATGCCGAAATTATGGCCCT
GAGACAGGGCGGCCTGGTCATGCAGAACTACAGACTGATTGACGCCACCCTGTACGTGACATTCGAGCCT
TGCGTGATGTGCGCCGGCGCCATGATCCACTCTAGGATCGGCCGCGTGGTGTTTGGCGTGAGGAACTCAA
AAAGAGGCGCCGCAGGCTCCCTGATGAACGTGCTGAACTACCCCGGCATGAATCACCGCGTCGAAATTAC
CGAGGGAATCCTGGCAGATGAATGTGCCGCCCTGCTGTGCGATTTCTATCGGATGCCTAGACAGGTGTTC
AATGCTCAGAAGAAGGCCCAGAGCTCCATCAACTCCGGAGGATCTAGCGGAGGCTCCTCTGGCTCTGAGA
CACCTGGCACAAGCGAGAGCGCAACACCTGAATCCTCAGGTGGTAGCTCTGGGGGGTCTGACAAGAAGTA
CAGCATCGGCCTGGCCATCGGCACCAACTCTGTGGGCTGGGCCGTGATCACCGACGAGTACAAGGTGCCC
AGCAAGAAATTCAAGGTGCTGGGCAACACCGACCGGCACAGCATCAAGAAGAACCTGATCGGAGCCCTGC
TGTTCGACAGCGGCGAAACAGCCGAGGCCACCCGGCTGAAGAGAACCGCCAGAAGAAGATACACCAGACG
GAAGAACCGGATCTGCTATCTGCAAGAGATCTTCAGCAACGAGATGGCCAAGGTGGACGACAGCTTCTTC
CACAGACTGGAAGAGTCCTTCCTGGTGGAAGAGGATAAGAAGCACGAGCGGCACCCCATCTTCGGCAACA
TCGTGGACGAGGTGGCCTACCACGAGAAGTACCCCACCATCTACCACCTGAGAAAGAAACTGGTGGACAG
CACCGACAAGGCCGACCTGCGGCTGATCTATCTGGCCCTGGCCCACATGATCAAGTTCCGGGGCCACTTC
CTGATCGAGGGCGACCTGAACCCCGACAACAGCGACGTGGACAAGCTGTTCATCCAGCTGGTGCAGACCT
ACAACCAGCTGTTCGAGGAAAACCCCATCAACGCCAGCGGCGTGGACGCCAAGGCCATCCTGTCTGCCAG
ACTGAGCAAGAGCAGACGGCTGGAAAATCTGATCGCCCAGCTGCCCGGCGAGAAGAAGAATGGCCTGTTC
GGCAACCTGATTGCCCTGAGCCTGGGCCTGACCCCCAACTTCAAGAGCAACTTCGACCTGGCCGAGGATG
CCAAACTGCAGCTGAGCAAGGACACCTACGACGACGACCTGGACAACCTGCTGGCCCAGATCGGCGACCA
GTACGCCGACCTGTTTCTGGCCGCCAAGAACCTGTCCGACGCCATCCTGCTGAGCGACATCCTGAGAGTG
AACACCGAGATCACCAAGGCCCCCCTGAGCGCCTCTATGATCAAGAGATACGACGAGCACCACCAGGACC
TGACCCTGCTGAAAGCTCTCGTGCGGCAGCAGCTGCCTGAGAAGTACAAAGAGATTTTCTTCGACCAGAG
CAAGAACGGCTACGCCGGCTACATTGACGGCGGAGCCAGCCAGGAAGAGTTCTACAAGTTCATCAAGCCC
ATCCTGGAAAAGATGGACGGCACCGAGGAACTGCTCGTGAAGCTGAACAGAGAGGACCTGCTGCGGAAGC
AGCGGACCTTCGACAACGGCAGCATCCCCCACCAGATCCACCTGGGAGAGCTGCACGCCATTCTGCGGCG
GCAGGAAGATTTTTACCCATTCCTGAAGGACAACCGGGAAAAGATCGAGAAGATCCTGACCTTCCGCATC
CCCTACTACGTGGGCCCTCTGGCCAGGGGAAACAGCAGATTCGCCTGGATGACCAGAAAGAGCGAGGAAA
CCATCACCCCCTGGAACTTCGAGGAAGTGGTGGACAAGGGCGCTTCCGCCCAGAGCTTCATCGAGCGGAT
GACCAACTTCGATAAGAACCTGCCCAACGAGAAGGTGCTGCCCAAGCACAGCCTGCTGTACGAGTACTTC
ACCGTGTATAACGAGCTGACCAAAGTGAAATACGTGACCGAGGGAATGAGAAAGCCCGCCTTCCTGAGCG
GCGAGCAGAAAAAGGCCATCGTGGACCTGCTGTTCAAGACCAACCGGAAAGTGACCGTGAAGCAGCTGAA
AGAGGACTACTTCAAGAAAATCGAGTGCTTCGACTCCGTGGAAATCTCCGGCGTGGAAGATCGGTTCAAC
GCCTCCCTGGGCACATACCACGATCTGCTGAAAATTATCAAGGACAAGGACTTCCTGGACAATGAGGAAA
ACGAGGACATTCTGGAAGATATCGTGCTGACCCTGACACTGTTTGAGGACAGAGAGATGATCGAGGAACG
GCTGAAAACCTATGCCCACCTGTTCGACGACAAAGTGATGAAGCAGCTGAAGCGGCGGAGATACACCGGC
TGGGGCAGGCTGAGCCGGAAGCTGATCAACGGCATCCGGGACAAGCAGTCCGGCAAGACAATCCTGGATT
TCCTGAAGTCCGACGGCTTCGCCAACAGAAACTTCATGCAGCTGATCCACGACGACAGCCTGACCTTTAA
AGAGGACATCCAGAAAGCCCAGGTGTCCGGCCAGGGCGATAGCCTGCACGAGCACATTGCCAATCTGGCC
GGCAGCCCCGCCATTAAGAAGGGCATCCTGCAGACAGTGAAGGTGGTGGACGAGCTCGTGAAAGTGATGG
GCCGGCACAAGCCCGAGAACATCGTGATCGAAATGGCCAGAGAGAACCAGACCACCCAGAAGGGACAGAA
GAACAGCCGCGAGAGAATGAAGCGGATCGAAGAGGGCATCAAAGAGCTGGGCAGCCAGATCCTGAAAGAA
CACCCCGTGGAAAACACCCAGCTGCAGAACGAGAAGCTGTACCTGTACTACCTGCAGAATGGGCGGGATA
TGTACGTGGACCAGGAACTGGACATCAACCGGCTGTCCGACTACGATGTGGACCATATCGTGCCTCAGAG
CTTTCTGAAGGACGACTCCATCGACAACAAGGTGCTGACCAGAAGCGACAAGAACCGGGGCAAGAGCGAC
AACGTGCCCTCCGAAGAGGTCGTGAAGAAGATGAAGAACTACTGGCGGCAGCTGCTGAACGCCAAGCTGA
TTACCCAGAGAAAGTTCGACAATCTGACCAAGGCCGAGAGAGGCGGCCTGAGCGAACTGGATAAGGCCGG
CTTCATCAAGAGACAGCTGGTGGAAACCCGGCAGATCACAAAGCACGTGGCACAGATCCTGGACTCCCGG
ATGAACACTAAGTACGACGAGAATGACAAGCTGATCCGGGAAGTGAAAGTGATCACCCTGAAGTCCAAGC
TGGTGTCCGATTTCCGGAAGGATTTCCAGTTTTACAAAGTGCGCGAGATCAACAACTACCACCACGCCCA
CGACGCCTACCTGAACGCCGTCGTGGGAACCGCCCTGATCAAAAAGTACCCTAAGCTGGAAAGCGAGTTC
GTGTACGGCGACTACAAGGTGTACGACGTGCGGAAGATGATCGCCAAGAGCGAGCAGGAAATCGGCAAGG
CTACCGCCAAGTACTTCTTCTACAGCAACATCATGAACTTTTTCAAGACCGAGATTACCCTGGCCAACGG
CGAGATCCGGAAGCGGCCTCTGATCGAGACAAACGGCGAAACCGGGGAGATCGTGTGGGATAAGGGCCGG
GATTTTGCCACCGTGCGGAAAGTGCTGAGCATGCCCCAAGTGAATATCGTGAAAAAGACCGAGGTGCAGA
CAGGCGGCTTCAGCAAAGAGTCTATCCTGCCCAAGAGGAACAGCGATAAGCTGATCGCCAGAAAGAAGGA
CTGGGACCCTAAGAAGTACGGCGGCTTCGACAGCCCCACCGTGGCCTATTCTGTGCTGGTGGTGGCCAAA
GTGGAAAAGGGCAAGTCCAAGAAACTGAAGAGTGTGAAAGAGCTGCTGGGGATCACCATCATGGAAAGAA
GCAGCTTCGAGAAGAATCCCATCGACTTTCTGGAAGCCAAGGGCTACAAAGAAGTGAAAAAGGACCTGAT
CATCAAGCTGCCTAAGTACTCCCTGTTCGAGCTGGAAAACGGCCGGAAGAGAATGCTGGCCTCTGCCGGC
GAACTGCAGAAGGGAAACGAACTGGCCCTGCCCTCCAAATATGTGAACTTCCTGTACCTGGCCAGCCACT
ATGAGAAGCTGAAGGGCTCCCCCGAGGATAATGAGCAGAAACAGCTGTTTGTGGAACAGCACAAGCACTA
CCTGGACGAGATCATCGAGCAGATCAGCGAGTTCTCCAAGAGAGTGATCCTGGCCGACGCTAATCTGGAC
AAAGTGCTGTCCGCCTACAACAAGCACCGGGATAAGCCCATCAGAGAGCAGGCCGAGAATATCATCCACC
TGTTTACCCTGACCAATCTGGGAGCCCCTGCCGCCTTCAAGTACTTTGACACCACCATCGACCGGAAGAG
GTACACCAGCACCAAAGAGGTGCTGGACGCCACCCTGATCCACCAGAGCATCACCGGCCTGTACGAGACA
CGGATCGACCTGTCTCAGCTGGGAGGCGACAAGCGTCCTGCTGCTACTAAGAAAGCTGGTCAAGCTAAGA
AAAAGAAATGACATGTCCTAGAGCTCGCTGATCAGCCTCGACTGTGCCTTCTAGTTGCCAGCCATCTGTT
GTTTGCCCCTCCCCCGTGCCTTCCTTGACCCTGGAAGGTGCCACTCCCACTGTCCTTTCCTAATAAAATG
AGGAAATTGCATCGCATTGTCTGAGTAGGTGTCATTCTATTCTGGGGGGTGGGGTGGGGCAGGACAGCAA
GGGGGAGGATTGGGAAGAGAATAGCAGGCATGCTGGGGAGCGGCCGCTGAGCAAAAGGCCAGCAAAAGGC
CAGGAACCGTAAAAAGGCCGCGTTGCTGGCGTTTTTCCATAGGCTCCGCCCCCCTGACGAGCATCACAAA
AATCGACGCTCAAGTCAGAGGTGGCGAAACCCGACAGGACTATAAAGATACCAGGCGTTTCCCCCTGGAA
GCTCCCTCGTGCGCTCTCCTGTTCCGACCCTGCCGCTTACCGGATACCTGTCCGCCTTTCTCCCTTCGGG
AAGCGTGGCGCTTTCTCATAGCTCACGCTGTAGGTATCTCAGTTCGGTGTAGGTCGTTCGCTCCAAGCTG
GGCTGTGTGCACGAACCCCCCGTTCAGCCCGACCGCTGCGCCTTATCCGGTAACTATCGTCTTGAGTCCA
ACCCGGTAAGACACGACTTATCGCCACTGGCAGCAGCCACTGGTAACAGGATTAGCAGAGCGAGGTATGT
AGGCGGTGCTACAGAGTTCTTGAAGTGGTGGCCTAACTACGGCTACACTAGAAGAACAGTATTTGGTATC
TGCGCTCTGCTGAAGCCAGTTACCTTCGGAAAAAGAGTTGGTAGCTCTTGATCCGGCAAACAAACCACCG
CTGGTAGCGGTGGTTTTTTTGTTTGCAAGCAGCAGATTACGCGCAGAAAAAAAGGATCTCAAGAAGATCC
TTTGATCTTTTCTACGGGGTCTGACGCTCAGTGGAACGAAAACTCACGTTAAGGGATTTTGGTCATGAGA
TTATCAAAAAGGATCTTCACCTAGATCCTTTTAAATTAAAAATGAAGTTTTAAATCAATCTAAAGTATAT
ATGAGTAAACTTGGTCTGACAGTTACCAATGCTTAATCAGTGAGGCACCTATCTCAGCGATCTGTCTATT
TCGTTCATCCATAGTTGCCTGACTCCCCGTCGTGTAGATAACTACGATACGGGAGGGCTTACCATCTGGC
CCCAGTGCTGCAATGATACCGCGAGACCCACGCTCACCGGCTCCAGATTTATCAGCAATAAACCAGCCAG
CCGGAAGGGCCGAGCGCAGAAGTGGTCCTGCAACTTTATCCGCCTCCATCCAGTCTATTAATTGTTGCCG
GGAAGCTAGAGTAAGTAGTTCGCCAGTTAATAGTTTGCGCAACGTTGTTGCCATTGCTACAGGCATCGTG
GTGTCACGCTCGTCGTTTGGTATGGCTTCATTCAGCTCCGGTTCCCAACGATCAAGGCGAGTTACATGAT
CCCCCATGTTGTGCAAAAAAGCGGTTAGCTCCTTCGGTCCTCCGATCGTTGTCAGAAGTAAGTTGGCCGC
AGTGTTATCACTCATGGTTATGGCAGCACTGCATAATTCTCTTACTGTCATGCCATCCGTAAGATGCTTT
TCTGTGACTGGTGAGTACTCAACCAAGTCATTCTGAGAATAGTGTATGCGGCGACCGAGTTGCTCTTGCC
CGGCGTCAATACGGGATAATACCGCGCCACATAGCAGAACTTTAAAAGTGCTCATCATTGGAAAACGTTC
TTCGGGGCGAAAACTCTCAAGGATCTTACCGCTGTTGAGATCCAGTTCGATGTAACCCACTCGTGCACCC
AACTGATCTTCAGCATCTTTTACTTTCACCAGCGTTTCTGGGTGAGCAAAAACAGGAAGGCAAAATGCCG
CAAAAAAGGGAATAAGGGCGACACGGAAATGTTGAATACTCATACTCTTCCTTTTTCAATATTATTGAAG
CATTTATCAGGGTTATTGTCTCATGAGCGGATACATATTTGAATGTATTTAGAAAAATAAACAAATAGGG
GTTCCGCGC
